Addgene plasmid #204071: pBP-P_cymR-PCymRC
Purpose: Type 0 promoter part
Depositing lab: Mikhail Shapiro. Depositing organization: California Institute of Technology.
Backbone
  Vector backbone: pSB1C3
  Backbone manufacturer: iGEM
  Vector type: Bacterial Expression
Growth in bacteria
  Bacterial resistance: Chloramphenicol, 25 μg/mL
  Growth temperature: 37°C
  Growth strain: NEB Stable
  Copy number: High Copy
Gene/Insert
  Gene/Insert name: cymR repressor and PCymRC cumic acid-inducible promoter
  Species: Synthetic
  Mutation: None
  Cloning method: Gibson Cloning
Terms and licenses: Academic/Nonprofit Terms; Industry Terms: Not Available to Industry
How to cite: pBP-P_cymR-PCymRC was a gift from Mikhail Shapiro (Addgene plasmid # 204071 ; http://n2t.net/addgene:204071 ; RRID:Addgene_204071)
