[The description below was written by a language model from this plasmid's Addgene catalogue record and pLannotate feature annotations shown in this document.]
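Description:
pBP-P_cymR-PCymRC is a small (about 2.8 kb) bacterial part plasmid built on the iGEM pSB1C3 backbone and catalogued as a "Type 0 promoter part", meaning it stores a promoter module for later use in a modular assembly scheme rather than acting as a finished expression vector. The record does not describe the assembly standard itself. The plasmid replicates in E. coli at high copy from a ColE1/pUC-type origin. Selection is with chloramphenicol, through a cat gene driven by its native promoter and followed by the lambda t0 terminator.

The synthetic insert, introduced by Gibson cloning, is a self-contained cumate (cumic acid)-inducible regulatory unit. On the reverse strand, a fragment of the lacIq promoter drives constitutive expression of cymR, the Pseudomonas putida repressor of the cym and cmt operons, and this transcript ends at a bacteriophage fd terminator. Directly adjacent and facing the opposite way is the PCymRC promoter region. The annotation identifies it by two copies of the CuO operator, the CymR-binding site from the p-cmt operon, while the core promoter elements themselves are not separately annotated. CymR bound to these operators is expected to block transcription, and cumate releases the repressor so that transcription can proceed.

No downstream coding sequence is annotated. The promoter is followed only by a his operon terminator belonging to the backbone, which fits the plasmid's role as a part donor. It is typically used as a source of a repressor-plus-promoter cassette that can be placed upstream of a gene of interest to give small-molecule-inducible expression in bacteria.
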