Features (pLannotate 1.2.2; 10 found; start..end, strand, type, name):
    183..277     -  terminator     lambda t0 terminator: transcription terminator from phage lambda
    301..957     -  CDS            cat: CAT_ECOLX - Experimental evidence at protein level: Swiss-Prot protein existence level 1. This enzyme is an effector of chloramphenicol resistance in bacteria. From Escherichia coli. This protein is used as a marker in many commonly used cloning vectors, such as pACYC184.
    958..1055    -  promoter       cat promoter: promoter of the E. coli cat gene encoding chloramphenicol acetyltransferase
   1152..1191    -  terminator     fd terminator: central terminator from bacteriophage fd (Otsuka and Kunisawa, 1982)
   1195..1803    -  CDS            cymR: CYMR_PSEPU - Experimental evidence at transcript level: Swiss-Prot protein existence level 2. Involved in the repression of the cym and cmt operons which are responsible of the p-cymene degradation. From Pseudomonas putida (Arthrobacter siderocapsulatus).
   1804..1877    -  promoter       lacIq promoter (fragment): lacI (mutant); In the lacIq allele, a single base change in the promoter boosts expression of the lacI gene about 10-fold.
   1886..1913    +  protein_bind   CuO: CymR-binding P2 operator sequence from the p-cmt operon of Pseudomonas putida (Mullick et al., 2006) CymR
   1944..1971    +  protein_bind   CuO: CymR-binding P2 operator sequence from the p-cmt operon of Pseudomonas putida (Mullick et al., 2006) CymR
   2009..2066    +  terminator     his operon terminator: This putative transcriptin terminator from the E. coli his operon has a 2-bp deletion introduced during synthesis. Its efficiency has not been determined.
   2261..2849    -  rep_origin     ori: high-copy-number ColE1/pMB1/pBR322/pUC origin of replication
>Addgene plasmid #204071 | pBP-P_cymR-PCymRC | addgene full sequence | sequence record 413887 | Addgene NGS Result
GAAGATCCTTTGATCTTTTCTACGGGGTCTGACGCTCAGTGGAACGAAAACTCACGTTAAGGGATTTTGG
TCATGAGATTATCAAAAAGGATCTTCACCTAGATCCTTTTAAATTAAAAATGAAGTTTTAAATCAATCTA
AAGTATATATGAGTAAACTTGGTCTGACAGCTCGAGGCTTGGATTCTCACCAATAAAAAACGCCCGGCGG
CAACCGAGCGTTCTGAACAAATCCAGATGGAGTTCTGAGGTCATTACTGGATCTATCAACAGGAGTCCAA
GCGAGCTCGATATCAAATTACGCCCCGCCCTGCCACTCATCGCAGTACTGTTGTAATTCATTAAGCATTC
TGCCGACATGGAAGCCATCACAAACGGCATGATGAACCTGAATCGCCAGCGGCATCAGCACCTTGTCGCC
TTGCGTATAATATTTGCCCATGGTGAAAACGGGGGCGAAGAAGTTGTCCATATTGGCCACGTTTAAATCA
AAACTGGTGAAACTCACCCAGGGATTGGCTGACACGAAAAACATATTCTCAATAAACCCTTTAGGGAAAT
AGGCCAGGTTTTCACCGTAACACGCCACATCTTGCGAATATATGTGTAGAAACTGCCGGAAATCGTCGTG
GTATTCACTCCAGAGCGATGAAAACGTTTCAGTTTGCTCATGGAAAACGGTGTAACAAGGGTGAACACTA
TCCCATATCACCAGCTCACCGTCTTTCATTGCCATACGAAATTCCGGATGAGCATTCATCAGGCGGGCAA
GAATGTGAATAAAGGCCGGATAAAACTTGTGCTTATTTTTCTTTACGGTCTTTAAAAAGGCCGTAATATC
CAGCTGAACGGTCTGGTTATAGGTACATTGAGCAACTGACTGAAATGCCTCAAAATGTTCTTTACGATGC
CATTGGGATATATCAACGGTGGTATATCCAGTGATTTTTTTCTCCATTTTAGCTTCCTTAGCTCCTGAAA
ATCTCGATAACTCAAAAAATACGCCCGGTAGTGATCTTATTTCATTATGGTGAAAGTTGGAACCTCTTAC
GTGCCCGATCAACTCGAGTGCCACCTGACGTCTAAGAAACCATTATTATCATGACATTAACCTATAAAAA
TAGGCGTATCACGAGGCAGAGGTCTCACTATTCCAAAAAAAAAGGCTCCAAAAGGAGCCTTTAATTGTAT
CTTAACGTTTGAATTTTGCATAACGTTCACGTGCAATTTCCAGGGTGCTATTACGCACACGTTCAAAACG
TTCTTTATCTTTCTGCCACAGGCTACGAACTACCAGACCACGAACGCTGTTAAAAATCAGCCACAGAATA
TCTTCGGCATCATCACGGCTCAGACCACGGCTCACCAGCACACCCAGCCACATATCTTCAACAACAAAAC
GATTACGTTCAACGGTACGCTGAATACCTTCACGCAGTGCCGGATCACGATCTGCTGCAACAATCAGATC
CAGGCCGATGCTAAAATCATCATCCAGAAAAAATTCTGCTGCATCATCCAGCATCTGCTGAATAACATCA
TCTTCCGGTTTCAGTTTTGCCAGACGTGCACGGCTACGTTCGGTAATCTGCTCATACAGCCATTCAAAGG
TTGCCAGCAGCAGTTCCAGTTTGGTCGGAAAATGATGGCTCTGTGCACCACGGCTAACACCGGCTGCACC
CGGAACATCTGCAATACGAAAACCTGCATAACCTTTTTCACGCAGAACACCCAGTGCTGCTGCAATCAGT
TTACCCTGGGTTTCCATTGCACGTTCTGCCTGGGTACGACGTTTCGGGCTCATATTCACCACCCTGAATT
GACTCTCTTCCGGGCGCTATCATGCCATACCGCGAAAGGTTTTGCACCATTCGATGGCGCGCCGCAACAA
ACAGACAATCTGGTCTGTTTGTATTATGGAAAATTTTTCTGTATAATAGATTCAACAAACAGACAATCTG
GTCTGTTTGTATTATGTACAGAGACCCATGCCGTCTCATTAGCTGCAGTCCGGCAAAAAAGGGCAAGGTG
TCACCACCCTGCCCTTTTTCTTTAAAACCGAAAAGATTACTTCGCGTTATGCAGGCTTCCTCGCTCACTG
ACTCGCTGCGCTCGGTCGTTCGGCTGCGGCGAGCGGTATCAGCTCACTCAAAGGCGGTAATACGGTTATC
CACAGAATCAGGGGATAACGCAGGAAAGAACATGTGAGCAAAAGGCCAGCAAAAGGCCAGGAACCGTAAA
AAGGCCGCGTTGCTGGCGTTTTTCCACAGGCTCCGCCCCCCTGACGAGCATCACAAAAATCGACGCTCAA
GTCAGAGGTGGCGAAACCCGACAGGACTATAAAGATACCAGGCGTTTCCCCCTGGAAGCTCCCTCGTGCG
CTCTCCTGTTCCGACCCTGCCGCTTACCGGATACCTGTCCGCCTTTCTCCCTTCGGGAAGCGTGGCGCTT
TCTCATAGCTCACGCTGTAGGTATCTCAGTTCGGTGTAGGTCGTTCGCTCCAAGCTGGGCTGTGTGCACG
AACCCCCCGTTCAGCCCGACCGCTGCGCCTTATCCGGTAACTATCGTCTTGAGTCCAACCCGGTAAGACA
CGACTTATCGCCACTGGCAGCAGCCACTGGTAACAGGATTAGCAGAGCGAGGTATGTAGGCGGTGCTACA
GAGTTCTTGAAGTGGTGGCCTAACTACGGCTACACTAGAAGAACAGTATTTGGTATCTGCGCTCTGCTGA
AGCCAGTTACCTTCGGAAAAAGAGTTGGTAGCTCTTGATCCGGCAAACAAACCACCGCTGGTAGCGGTGG
TTTTTTTGTTTGCAAGCAGCAGATTACGCGCAGAAAAAAAGGATCTCAA
